Addgene plasmid #31405: pCHNFI-B2
Depositing lab: Richard Gronostajski. Depositing organization: University at Buffalo (SUNY Buffalo). Publication: Nuclear factor I (NFI) isoforms differentially activate simple versus complex NFI-responsive promoters. Chaudhry AZ, Vitullo AD, Gronostajski RM. J Biol Chem. 1998 Jul 17. 273(29):18538-46. 10.1074/jbc.273.29.18538 PubMed 9660824.
Backbone
  Vector backbone: pCMVbeta
  Backbone manufacturer: MacGregor and Caskey
  Backbone size w/o insert (bp): 3771
  Vector type: Mammalian Expression
Growth in bacteria
  Bacterial resistance: Ampicillin, 100 μg/mL
  Growth temperature: 37°C
  Growth strain: DH5alpha
  Growth instructions: DH5alpha
  Copy number: High Copy
Gene/Insert
  Gene/Insert name: Nuclear Factor IB isoform 2 (alt name: NFIB2)
  Species: M. musculus (mouse)
  Insert size (bp): 1570
  Mutation: Not the same as reference seq. See sequence for missing exons
  GenBank ID: NM_001113209
  Entrez Gene: Nfib (a.k.a. 6720429L07Rik, CTF, E030026I10Rik, NF-I/B, NF1-B, NFI-B)
  Tag / fusion protein: HA (N terminal on insert)
  Cloning method: Restriction Enzyme
  Sequencing primers: 5′ NA
Terms and licenses: Academic/Nonprofit Terms; Industry Terms: Not Available to Industry
Depositor comments: Compared to GenBank reference sequence NP_001106680.1, the NFIB2 insert in this plasmid ends at amino acid 415.
How to cite: pCHNFI-B2 was a gift from Richard Gronostajski (Addgene plasmid # 31405 ; http://n2t.net/addgene:31405 ; RRID:Addgene_31405)
