[The description below was written by a language model from this plasmid's Addgene catalogue record and pLannotate feature annotations shown in this document.]
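Description:
pCHNFI-B2 is a mammalian expression plasmid built on the pCMVbeta backbone, carrying a cDNA for mouse Nuclear Factor I-B isoform 2 (NFIB2, gene Nfib). It is maintained in E. coli through a high-copy ColE1/pUC-type origin and selected with ampicillin via the β-lactamase gene and its native promoter. The rest of the bacterial portion consists of pUC/pBR322 remnants with no functional role in the design: lac promoter/operator and CAP site, and fragments of lacI, lacZα, rop, bom and the pUC polylinker.

The expression cassette runs from the human cytomegalovirus immediate-early enhancer and promoter through a modified SV40 intron with splice donor and acceptor sites, which generally improves processing and accumulation of the transcript, into the NFIB open reading frame, followed by an SV40 polyadenylation signal. The catalogue entry states that the insert carries an N-terminal HA epitope tag for antibody-based detection of the expressed protein, although the automated annotation does not mark the tag as a separate feature. That annotation matched the coding region to the human NFIB entry by homology, whereas the record gives the species as mouse. The depositor notes that the insert differs from the GenBank reference, lacking some exons and ending at amino acid 415 of the reference protein, consistent with an alternatively spliced isoform. The sequence record is somewhat shorter than the sum of the listed backbone and insert sizes.

NFI proteins are sequence-specific DNA-binding factors that recognise a palindromic site in cellular and viral promoters. The associated publication title indicates that this construct belongs to work comparing how NFI isoforms activate simple versus complex NFI-responsive promoters in transfected mammalian cells.
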