Features (pLannotate 1.2.2; 17 found; start..end, strand, type, name):
      8..28      -  misc_feature   MCS (fragment): pUC18/19 multiple cloning site
     27..330     +  enhancer       CMV enhancer: human cytomegalovirus immediate early enhancer
    331..534     +  promoter       CMV promoter: human cytomegalovirus (CMV) immediate early promoter
    672..768     +  intron         SV40 intron: modified SV40 intron with splice donor and acceptor sites
    876..2135    +  CDS            NFIB: NFIB_HUMAN - Experimental evidence at protein level: Swiss-Prot protein existence level 1. Transcriptional activator of GFAP, essential for proper brain development (PubMed:30388402). Recognizes and binds the palindromic sequence 5'-TTGGCNNNNNGCCAA-3' present in viral and cellular promoters and in the origin of replication of adenovirus type 2. These proteins are individually capable of activating transcription and replication. From Homo sapiens (Human).
   2192..2326    -  polyA_signal   SV40 poly(A) signal: SV40 polyadenylation signal
   2389..2424    +  misc_feature   MCS (fragment): pUC18/19 multiple cloning site
   2461..2477    -  protein_bind   lac operator: The lac repressor binds to the lac operator to inhibit transcription in E. coli. This inhibition can be relieved by adding lactose or isopropyl-β-D-thiogalactopyranoside (IPTG). lac repressor encoded by lacI
   2485..2515    -  promoter       lac promoter: promoter for the E. coli lac operon
   2530..2551    -  protein_bind   CAP binding site: CAP binding activates transcription in the presence of cAMP. E. coli catabolite activator protein
   2564..2656    -  CDS            lacI (fragment): lac repressor; lacI; The lac repressor binds to the lac operator to inhibit transcription in E. coli. This inhibition can be relieved by adding lactose or isopropyl-β-D-thiogalactopyranoside (IPTG).
   2839..3427    -  rep_origin     ori: high-copy-number ColE1/pMB1/pBR322/pUC origin of replication
   3598..4458    -  CDS            AmpR: β-lactamase; bla; confers resistance to ampicillin, carbenicillin, and related antibiotics
   4459..4563    -  promoter       AmpR promoter: bla
   4658..4693    +  CDS            rop (fragment): Rop protein, which maintains plasmids at low copy number; rop
   4795..4894    +  misc_feature   bom (fragment): basis of mobility region from pBR322
   4900..4       -  CDS            lacZα (fragment) (across the origin): LacZα fragment of β-galactosidase; lacZ fragment
>Addgene plasmid #31405 | pCHNFI-B2 | depositor full sequence | sequence record 128154 | pCHNFI-B2 sequence 5053 bps
GAATTCGAGCTTGCATGCCTGCAGGTCGTTACATAACTTACGGTAAATGGCCCGCCTGGCTGACCGCCCA
ACGACCCCCGCCCATTGACGTCAATAATGACGTATGTTCCCATAGTAACGCCAATAGGGACTTTCCATTG
ACGTCAATGGGTGGAGTATTTACGGTAAACTGCCCACTTGGCAGTACATCAAGTGTATCATATGCCAAGT
ACGCCCCCTATTGACGTCAATGACGGTAAATGGCCCGCCTGGCATTATGCCCAGTACATGACCTTATGGG
ACTTTCCTACTTGGCAGTACATCTACGTATTAGTCATCGCTATTACCATGGTGATGCGGTTTTGGCAGTA
CATCAATGGGCGTGGATAGCGGTTTGACTCACGGGGATTTCCAAGTCTCCACCCCATTGACGTCAATGGG
AGTTTGTTTTGGCACCAAAATCAACGGGACTTTCCAAAATGTCGTAACAACTCCGCCCCATTGACGCAAA
TGGGCGGTAGGCGTGTACGGTGGGAGGTCTATATAAGCAGAGCTCGTTTAGTGAACCGTCAGATCGCCTG
GAGACGCCATCCACGCTGTTTTGACCTCCATAGAAGACACCGGGACCGATCCAGCCTCCGGACTCTAGAG
GATCCGGTACTCGAGGAACTGAAAAACCAGAAAGTTAACTGGTAAGTTTAGTCTTTTTGTCTTTTATTTC
AGGTCCCGGATCCGGTGGTGGTGCAAATCAAAGAACTGCTCCTCAGTGGATGTTGCCTTTACTTCTAGGC
CTGTACGGAAGTGTTACTTCTGCTCTAAAAGCTGCGGAATTGTACCCGCGGCCGCCAGCCATGTATCCTT
ACGATGTACCAGACTATGCTGGGCCTCACGGGCCGATGATGTATTCTCCCATCTGTCTCACTCAGGATGA
ATTCCACCCATTTATTGAGGCACTTCTTCCTCACGTCCGTGCAATTGCCTATACTTGGTTCAACCTGCAG
GCTCGAAAACGCAAGTACTTTAAAAAGCATGAGAAACGAATGTCGAAGGATGAAGAAAGGGCAGTCAAAG
ACGAGCTGCTCAGTGAGAAGCCCGAAATCAAGCAGAAGTGGGCATCCAGGCTCCTGGCCAAACTGCGCAA
AGATATCCGCCAGGAGTACCGGGAGGACTTTGTGCTTACCGTGACTGGCAAGAAGCACCCGTGCTGTGTC
TTATCCAATCCAGACCAGAAGGGTAAGATTAGGAGGATCGACTGCCTGCGACAGGCAGACAAAGTCTGGC
GTCTGGATCTAGTCATGGTGATCCTGTTCAAAGGCATCCCTTTGGAGAGTACGGATGGAGAGCGACTCAT
GAAGTCCCCGCACTGCACAAACCCAGCACTTTGTGTTCAGCCACACCACATCACAGTATCAGTTAAGGAG
CTTGACTTGTTTTTGGCATACTACGTGCAGGAGCAAGATTCTGGACAATCAGGAAGTCCAAGCCACAGTG
ATCCTGCCAAGAATCCTCCAGGGTACCTCGAGGACAGCTTTGTAAAATCCGGAGTCTTCAATGTATCAGA
GCTTGTGAGAGTATCCAGAACACCCATAACCCAGGGAACTGGAGTCAACTTCCCAATCGGAGAAATTCCC
AGCCAACCATACTATCATGACATGAACTCTGGTGTGAACCTGCAGAGGTCGCTGTCTTCTCCACCGAGCA
GCAAAAGACCCAAAACTATATCTATAGATGAAAATATGGAGCCAAGTCCTACAGGAGACTTTTACCCCTC
TCCAAATTCACCAGCTGCTGGAAGTCGAACATGGCATGAACGAGATCAAGATATGTCTTCTCCAACTACA
ATGAAGAAGCCTGAGAAGCCACTGTTTAGCTCTACATCTCCACAGGATTCTTCCCCAAGATTGAGCACTT
TCCCCCAGCACCATCATCCCGGAATACCTGGAGTCGCGCACAGTGTCATCTCAACTCGAACTCCACCTCC
GCCCTCACCGTTGCCATTTCCGACGCAAGCTATCCTTCCTCCGGCACCTTCCAGCTACTTCTCTCATCCA
ACAATCAGATATCCTCCTCACCTGAATCCTCAGGATACTCTGAAGAACTACGTACCTTCTTATGACCCAT
CCAGTCCTCAAACGAGCCAGTCCTGGTACCTGGGCTAGCTTGGTTCCTTTTCAAGTGTCAAGATCTATGC
ATAGCTAGCTAGGGCCGCGGGGATCCAGACATGATAAGATACATTGATGAGTTTGGACAAACCACAACTA
GAATGCAGTGAAAAAAATGCTTTATTTGTGAAATTTGTGATGCTATTGCTTTATTTGTAACCATTATAAG
CTGCAATAAACAAGTTAACAACAACAATTGCATTCATTTTATGTTTCAGGTTCAGGGGGAGGTGTGGGAG
GTTTTTTCGGATCCTCTAGAGTCGACCTGCAGGCATGCAAGCTTGGCGTAATCATGGTCATAGCTGTTTC
CTGTGTGAAATTGTTATCCGCTCACAATTCCACACAACATACGAGCCGGAAGCATAAAGTGTAAAGCCTG
GGGTGCCTAATGAGTGAGCTAACTCACATTAATTGCGTTGCGCTCACTGCCCGCTTTCCAGTCGGGAAAC
CTGTCGTGCCAGCTGCATTAATGAATCGGCCAACGCGCGGGGAGAGGCGGTTTGCGTATTGGGCGCTCTT
CCGCTTCCTCGCTCACTGACTCGCTGCGCTCGGTCGTTCGGCTGCGGCGAGCGGTATCAGCTCACTCAAA
GGCGGTAATACGGTTATCCACAGAATCAGGGGATAACGCAGGAAAGAACATGTGAGCAAAAGGCCAGCAA
AAGGCCAGGAACCGTAAAAAGGCCGCGTTGCTGGCGTTTTTCCATAGGCTCCGCCCCCCTGACGAGCATC
ACAAAAATCGACGCTCAAGTCAGAGGTGGCGAAACCCGACAGGACTATAAAGATACCAGGCGTTTCCCCC
TGGAAGCTCCCTCGTGCGCTCTCCTGTTCCGACCCTGCCGCTTACCGGATACCTGTCCGCCTTTCTCCCT
TCGGGAAGCGTGGCGCTTTCTCATAGCTCACGCTGTAGGTATCTCAGTTCGGTGTAGGTCGTTCGCTCCA
AGCTGGGCTGTGTGCACGAACCCCCCGTTCAGCCCGACCGCTGCGCCTTATCCGGTAACTATCGTCTTGA
GTCCAACCCGGTAAGACACGACTTATCGCCACTGGCAGCAGCCACTGGTAACAGGATTAGCAGAGCGAGG
TATGTAGGCGGTGCTACAGAGTTCTTGAAGTGGTGGCCTAACTACGGCTACACTAGAAGGACAGTATTTG
GTATCTGCGCTCTGCTGAAGCCAGTTACCTTCGGAAAAAGAGTTGGTAGCTCTTGATCCGGCAAACAAAC
CACCGCTGGTAGCGGTGGTTTTTTTGTTTGCAAGCAGCAGATTACGCGCAGAAAAAAAGGATCTCAAGAA
GATCCTTTGATCTTTTCTACGGGGTCTGACGCTCAGTGGAACGAAAACTCACGTTAAGGGATTTTGGTCA
TGAGATTATCAAAAAGGATCTTCACCTAGATCCTTTTAAATTAAAAATGAAGTTTTAAATCAATCTAAAG
TATATATGAGTAAACTTGGTCTGACAGTTACCAATGCTTAATCAGTGAGGCACCTATCTCAGCGATCTGT
CTATTTCGTTCATCCATAGTTGCCTGACTCCCCGTCGTGTAGATAACTACGATACGGGAGGGCTTACCAT
CTGGCCCCAGTGCTGCAATGATACCGCGAGACCCACGCTCACCGGCTCCAGATTTATCAGCAATAAACCA
GCCAGCCGGAAGGGCCGAGCGCAGAAGTGGTCCTGCAACTTTATCCGCCTCCATCCAGTCTATTAATTGT
TGCCGGGAAGCTAGAGTAAGTAGTTCGCCAGTTAATAGTTTGCGCAACGTTGTTGCCATTGCTACAGGCA
TCGTGGTGTCACGCTCGTCGTTTGGTATGGCTTCATTCAGCTCCGGTTCCCAACGATCAAGGCGAGTTAC
ATGATCCCCCATGTTGTGCAAAAAAGCGGTTAGCTCCTTCGGTCCTCCGATCGTTGTCAGAAGTAAGTTG
GCCGCAGTGTTATCACTCATGGTTATGGCAGCACTGCATAATTCTCTTACTGTCATGCCATCCGTAAGAT
GCTTTTCTGTGACTGGTGAGTACTCAACCAAGTCATTCTGAGAATAGTGTATGCGGCGACCGAGTTGCTC
TTGCCCGGCGTCAATACGGGATAATACCGCGCCACATAGCAGAACTTTAAAAGTGCTCATCATTGGAAAA
CGTTCTTCGGGGCGAAAACTCTCAAGGATCTTACCGCTGTTGAGATCCAGTTCGATGTAACCCACTCGTG
CACCCAACTGATCTTCAGCATCTTTTACTTTCACCAGCGTTTCTGGGTGAGCAAAAACAGGAAGGCAAAA
TGCCGCAAAAAAGGGAATAAGGGCGACACGGAAATGTTGAATACTCATACTCTTCCTTTTTCAATATTAT
TGAAGCATTTATCAGGGTTATTGTCTCATGAGCGGATACATATTTGAATGTATTTAGAAAAATAAACAAA
TAGGGGTTCCGCGCACATTTCCCCGAAAAGTGCCACCTGACGTCTAAGAAACCATTATTATCATGACATT
AACCTATAAAAATAGGCGTATCACGAGGCCCTTTCGTCTCGCGCGTTTCGGTGATGACGGTGAAAACCTC
TGACACATGCAGCTCCCGGAGACGGTCACAGCTTGTCTGTAAGCGGATGCCGGGAGCAGACAAGCCCGTC
AGGGCGCGTCAGCGGGTGTTGGCGGGTGTCGGGGCTGGCTTAACTATGCGGCATCAGAGCAGATTGTACT
GAGAGTGCACCATATGCGGTGTGAAATACCGCACAGATGCGTAAGGAGAAAATACCGCATCAGGCGCCAT
TCGCCATTCAGGCTGCGCAACTGTTGGGAAGGGCGATCGGTGCGGGCCTCTTCGCTATTACGCCAGCTGG
CGAAAGGGGGATGTGCTGCAAGGCGATTAAGTTGGGTAACGCCAGGGTTTTCCCAGTCACGACGTTGTAA
AACGACGGCCAGT
