>Addgene plasmid #31405 | pCHNFI-B2 | addgene partial sequence | sequence record 37209 | CMV-F 5'-CGCAAATGGGCGGTAGGCGTG-3'
ACCGTCAGATCGCCTGGAGACGCCATCCACGCTGTTTTGACCTCCATAGAAGACACCGGGACCGATCCAG
CCTCCGGACTCTAGAGGATCCGGTACTCGAGGAACTGAAAAACCAGAAAGTTAACTGGTAAGTTTAGTCT
TTTTGTCTTTTATTTCAGGTCCCGGATCCGGTGGTGGTGCAAATCAAAGAACTGCTCCTCAGTGGATGTT
GCCTTTACTTCTAGGCCTGTACGGAAGTGTTACTTCTGCTCTAAAAGCTGCGGAATTGTACCCGCGGCCG
CCAGCCATGTATCCTTACGATGTACCAGACTATGCTGGGCCTCACGGGCCGATGATGTATTCTCCCATCT
GTCTCACTCAGGATGAATTCCACCCATTTATTGAGGCACTTCTTCCTCACGTCCGTGCAATTGCCTATAC
TTGGTTCAACCTGCAGGCTCGAAAACGCAAGTACTTTAAAAAGCATGAGAAACGAATGTCGAAGGATGAA
GAAAGGGCAGTCAAAGACGAGCTGCTCAGTGAGAAGCCCGAAATCAAGCAGAAGTGGGCATCCAGGCTCC
TGGCCAAACTGCGCAAAGATATCCGCCAGGAGTACCGGGAGGACTTTGTGCTTACCGTGACTGGCAAGAA
GCACCCGTGCTGTGTCTTATCCAATCCAGACCAGAAGGGTAAGATTAGGAGGATCGACTGCCTGCGACAG
GCAGACAAAGTCTGGCGTCTGGATCTAGTCATGGTGATCCTGTTCAAAGGCATCCCTTTGGAGAGTACGG
ATGGAGAGCGACTCATGAAGTCCCCGCACTGCACAAACCCAGCACTTTGTGTTCAGCCACACCACATCAC
AGTATCAGTTAAGGAGCTTGACTTG
