>Addgene plasmid #31405 | pCHNFI-B2 | addgene partial sequence | sequence record 128153 | EBV-rev 5'-GTGGTTTGTCCAAACTCATC-3'
CCTAGCTAGCTATGCATAGATCTTGACACTTGAAAAGGAACCAAGCTAGCCCAGGTACCAGGACTGGCTC
GTTTGAGGACTGGATGGGTCATAAGAAGGTACGTAGTTCTTCAGAGTATCCTGAGGATTCAGGTGAGGAG
GATATCTGATTGTTGGATGAGAGAAGTAGCTGGAAGGTGCCGGAGGAAGGATAGCTTGCGTCGGAAATGG
CAACGGTGAGGGCGGAGGTGGAGTTCGAGTTGAGATGACACTGTGCGCGACTCCAGGTATTCCGGGATGA
TGGTGCTGGGGGAAAGTGCTCAATCTTGGGGAAGAATCCTGTGGAGATGTAGAGCTAAACAGTGGCTTCT
CAGGCTTCTTCATTGTAGTTGGAGAAGACATATCTTGATCTCGTTCATGCCATGTTCGACTTCCAGCAGC
TGGTGAATTTGGAGAGGGGTAAAAGTCTCCTGTAGGACTTGGCTCCATATTTTCATCTATAGATATAGTT
TTGGGTCTTTTGCTGCTCGGTGGAGAAGACAGCGACCTCTGCAGGTTCACACCAGAGTTCATGTCATGAT
AGTATGGTTGGCTGGGAATTTCTCCGATTGGGAAGTTGACTCCAGTTCCCTGGGTTATGGGTGTTCTGGA
TACTCTCACAAGCTCTGATACATTGAAGACTCCGGATTTTACAAAGCTGTCCTCGAGGTACCCTGGAGGA
TTCTTGGCAGGATCACTGTGGCTTGGACTTCCTGATTGTCCAGAATCTTGCTCCTGCACGTAGTATGCCA
AAAACAAGTCAAGCTCCTTAACTGATACTGTGATGTGGTGTGGCTGAACACAAAGTGCTGGGTTTGTGCA
GTGCGGGGACTTCATGAGTCGCTCTCCATCCGTACTCTCCAAAGGGATGCCTTTGAACAGGATCA
